>Addgene plasmid #51826 | SCARF-bio-His | depositor full sequence | sequence record 79663 | SCARF-bio-His sequence 7901 bps
GTCGACCTCCATCACGGCCTATAAGAGTGAGGGGGAGTCAGCGGAGTTCTCCTTCCCACTCAACCTTGGA
GAGGAAAGCCTGCAGGGAGAGTTGAGATGGAAGGCAGAGAAGGCTCCTTCTTCCCAGTCCTGGATCACCT
TCTCCCTAAAGAACCAAAAGGTGTCTGTGCAGAAGTCTACTAGCAACCCCAAGTTCCAGCTGTCCGAAAC
GCTCCCACTCACCCTTCAGATACCCCAGGTCTCCCTTCAGTTTGCTGGTTCTGGCAACCTGACCCTGACT
CTGGACAGAGGGATACTGTATCAGGAAGTGAACCTGGTGGTGATGAAAGTGACTCAGCCCGACAGCAACA
CTTTGACCTGTGAGGTGATGGGACCCACCTCACCCAAGATGAGACTGATCTTGAAGCAGGAGAATCAGGA
GGCCAGGGTCTCCAGGCAGGAGAAAGTGATTCAAGTGCAGGCCCCTGAAGCAGGGGTGTGGCAATGTCTA
CTGAGTGAAGGTGAAGAGGTCAAGATGGACTCCAAGATCCAGGTTTTATCCAAAGGGTTGAATTCCGGCA
GCCTGCACCACATCCTGGACGCCCAGAAGATGCTGTGGAACCACAGGGACAGGAACCTGCCTCCTCTGGC
CCCTCTGGGCCCCCACCACCATCACCACCATTGAGTCTAGACACGTGATTAATTAAGGATCCCCCGACCT
CGACCTCTGGCTAATAAAGGAAATTTATTTTCATTGCAATAGTGTGTTGGAATTTTTTGTGTCTCTCACT
CGGAAGGACATATGGGAGGGCAAATCATTTGGTCGAGATCCCTCGGAGATCTCTAGCTAGAGGATCGATC
CCCGCCCCGGACGAACTAAACCTGACTACGACATCTCTGCCCCTTCTTCGCGGGGCAGTGCATGTAATCC
CTTCAGTTGGTTGGTACAACTTGCCAACTGGGCCCTGTTCCACATGTGACACGGGGGGGGACCAAACACA
AAGGGGTTCTCTGACTGTAGTTGACATCCTTATAAATGGATGTGCACATTTGCCAACACTGAGTGGCTTT
CATCCTGGAGCAGACTTTGCAGTCTGTGGACTGCAACACAACATTGCCTTTATGTGTAACTCTTGGCTGA
AGCTCTTACACCAATGCTGGGGGACATGTACCTCCCAGGGGCCCAGGAAGACTACGGGAGGCTACACCAA
CGTCAATCAGAGGGGCCTGTGTAGCTACCGATAAGCGGACCCTCAAGAGGGCATTAGCAATAGTGTTTAT
AAGGCCCCCTTGTTAACCCTAAACGGGTAGCATATGCTTCCCGGGTAGTAGTATATACTATCCAGACTAA
CCCTAATTCAATAGCATATGTTACCCAACGGGAAGCATATGCTATCGAATTAGGGTTAGTAAAAGGGTCC
TAAGGAACAGCGATATCTCCCACCCCATGAGCTGTCACGGTTTTATTTACATGGGGTCAGGATTCCACGA
GGGTAGTGAACCATTTTAGTCACAAGGGCAGTGGCTGAAGATCAAGGAGCGGGCAGTGAACTCTCCTGAA
TCTTCGCCTGCTTCTTCATTCTCCTTCGTTTAGCTAATAGAATAACTGCTGAGTTGTGAACAGTAAGGTG
TATGTGAGGTGCTCGAAAACAAGGTTTCAGGTGACGCCCCCAGAATAAAATTTGGACGGGGGGTTCAGTG
GTGGCATTGTGCTATGACACCAATATAACCCTCACAAACCCCTTGGGCAATAAATACTAGTGTAGGAATG
AAACATTCTGAATATCTTTAACAATAGAAATCCATGGGGTGGGGACAAGCCGTAAAGACTGGATGTCCAT
CTCACACGAATTTATGGCTATGGGCAACACATAATCCTAGTGCAATATGATACTGGGGTTATTAAGATGT
GTCCCAGGCAGGGACCAAGACAGGTGAACCATGTTGTTACACTCTATTTGTAACAAGGGGAAAGAGAGTG
GACGCCGACAGCAGCGGACTCCACTGGTTGTCTCTAACACCCCCGAAAATTAAACGGGGCTCCACGCCAA
TGGGGCCCATAAACAAAGACAAGTGGCCACTCTTTTTTTTGAAATTGTGGAGTGGGGGCACGCGTCAGCC
CCCACACGCCGCCCTGCGGTTTTGGACTGTAAAATAAGGGTGTAATAACTTGGCTGATTGTAACCCCGCT
AACCACTGCGGTCAAACCACTTGCCCACAAAACCACTAATGGCACCCCGGGGAATACCTGCATAAGTAGG
TGGGCGGGCCAAGATAGGGGCGCGATTGCTGCGATCTGGAGGACAAATTACACACACTTGCGCCTGAGCG
CCAAGCACAGGGTTGTTGGTCCTCATATTCACGAGGTCGCTGAGAGCACGGTGGGCTAATGTTGCCATGG
GTAGCATATACTACCCAAATATCTGGATAGCATATGCTATCCTAATCTATATCTGGGTAGCATAGGCTAT
CCTAATCTATATCTGGGTAGCATATGCTATCCTAATCTATATCTGGGTAGTATATGCTATCCTAATTTAT
ATCTGGGTAGCATAGGCTATCCTAATCTATATCTGGGTAGCATATGCTATCCTAATCTATATCTGGGTAG
TATATGCTATCCTAATCTGTATCCGGGTAGCATATGCTATCCTAATAGAGATTAGGGTAGTATATGCTAT
CCTAATTTATATCTGGGTAGCATATACTACCCAAATATCTGGATAGCATATGCTATCCTAATCTATATCT
GGGTAGCATATGCTATCCTAATCTATATCTGGGTAGCATAGGCTATCCTAATCTATATCTGGGTAGCATA
TGCTATCCTAATCTATATCTGGGTAGTATATGCTATCCTAATTTATATCTGGGTAGCATAGGCTATCCTA
ATCTATATCTGGGTAGCATATGCTATCCTAATCTATATCTGGGTAGTATATGCTATCCTAATCTGTATCC
GGGTAGCATATGCTATCCTCATGATAAGCTGTCAAACATGAGAATTTTCTTGAAGACGAAAGGGCCTCGT
GATACGCCTATTTTTATAGGTTAATGTCATGATAATAATGGTTTCTTAGACGTCAGGTGGCACTTTTCGG
GGAAATGTGCGCGGAACCCCTATTTGTTTATTTTTCTAAATACATTCAAATATGTATCCGCTCATGAGAC
AATAACCCTGATAAATGCTTCAATAATATTGAAAAAGGAAGAGTATGAGTATTCAACATTTCCGTGTCGC
CCTTATTCCCTTTTTTGCGGCATTTTGCCTTCCTGTTTTTGCTCACCCAGAAACGCTGGTGAAAGTAAAA
GATGCTGAAGATCAGTTGGGTGCACGAGTGGGTTACATCGAACTGGATCTCAACAGCGGTAAGATCCTTG
AGAGTTTTCGCCCCGAAGAACGTTTTCCAATGATGAGCACTTTTAAAGTTCTGCTATGTGGCGCGGTATT
ATCCCGTGTTGACGCCGGGCAAGAGCAACTCGGTCGCCGCATACACTATTCTCAGAATGACTTGGTTGAG
TACTCACCAGTCACAGAAAAGCATCTTACGGATGGCATGACAGTAAGAGAATTATGCAGTGCTGCCATAA
CCATGAGTGATAACACTGCGGCCAACTTACTTCTGACAACGATCGGAGGACCGAAGGAGCTAACCGCTTT
TTTGCACAACATGGGGGATCATGTAACTCGCCTTGATCGTTGGGAACCGGAGCTGAATGAAGCCATACCA
AACGACGAGCGTGACACCACGATGCCTGCAGCAATGGCAACAACGTTGCGCAAACTATTAACTGGCGAAC
TACTTACTCTAGCTTCCCGGCAACAATTAATAGACTGGATGGAGGCGGATAAAGTTGCAGGACCACTTCT
GCGCTCGGCCCTTCCGGCTGGCTGGTTTATTGCTGATAAATCTGGAGCCGGTGAGCGTGGGTCTCGCGGT
ATCATTGCAGCACTGGGGCCAGATGGTAAGCCCTCCCGTATCGTAGTTATCTACACGACGGGGAGTCAGG
CAACTATGGATGAACGAAATAGACAGATCGCTGAGATAGGTGCCTCACTGATTAAGCATTGGTAACTGTC
AGACCAAGTTTACTCATATATACTTTAGATTGATTTAAAACTTCATTTTTAATTTAAAAGGATCTAGGTG
AAGATCCTTTTTGATAATCTCATGACCAAAATCCCTTAACGTGAGTTTTCGTTCCACTGAGCGTCAGACC
CCGTAGAAAAGATCAAAGGATCTTCTTGAGATCCTTTTTTTCTGCGCGTAATCTGCTGCTTGCAAACAAA
AAAACCACCGCTACCAGCGGTGGTTTGTTTGCCGGATCAAGAGCTACCAACTCTTTTTCCGAAGGTAACT
GGCTTCAGCAGAGCGCAGATACCAAATACTGTTCTTCTAGTGTAGCCGTAGTTAGGCCACCACTTCAAGA
ACTCTGTAGCACCGCCTACATACCTCGCTCTGCTAATCCTGTTACCAGTGGCTGCTGCCAGTGGCGATAA
GTCGTGTCTTACCGGGTTGGACTCAAGACGATAGTTACCGGATAAGGCGCAGCGGTCGGGCTGAACGGGG
GGTTCGTGCACACAGCCCAGCTTGGAGCGAACGACCTACACCGAACTGAGATACCTACAGCGTGAGCTAT
GAGAAAGCGCCACGCTTCCCGAAGGGAGAAAGGCGGACAGGTATCCGGTAAGCGGCAGGGTCGGAACAGG
AGAGCGCACGAGGGAGCTTCCAGGGGGAAACGCCTGGTATCTTTATAGTCCTGTCGGGTTTCGCCACCTC
TGACTTGAGCGTCGATTTTTGTGATGCTCGTCAGGGGGGCGGAGCCTATGGAAAAACGCCAGCAACGCGG
CCTTTTTACGGTTCCTGGCCTTTTGCTGGCCTTTTGCTCACATGTTCTTTCCTGCGTTATCCCCTGATTC
TGTGGATAACCGTATTACCGCCTTTGAGTGAGCTGATACCGCTCGCCGCAGCCGAACGACCGAGCGCAGC
GAGTCAGTGAGCGAGGAAGCGGAAGAGCGCCCAATACGCAAACCGCCTCTCCCCGCGCGTTGGCCGATTC
ATTAATGCAGCTGGCACGACAGGTTTCCCGACTGGAAAGCGGGCAGTGAGCGCAACGCAATTAATGTGAG
TTAGCTCACTCATTAGGCACCCCAGGCTTTACACTTTATGCTTCCGGCTCGTATGTTGTGTGGAATTGTG
AGCGGATAACAATTTCACACAGGAAACAGCTATGACCATGATTACGCCAAGCTCTAGCTAGAGGTCGACC
AATTCTCATGTTTGACAGCTTATCATCGCAGATCCGGGCAACGTTGTTGCCATTGCTGCAGGCGCAGAAC
TGGTAGGTATGGAAGATCTATACATTGAATCAATATTGGCAATTAGCCATATTAGTCATTGGTTATATAG
CATAAATCAATATTGGCTATTGGCCATTGCATACGTTGTATCTATATCATAATATGTACATTTATATTGG
CTCATGTCCAATATGACCGCCATGTTGACATTGATTATTGACTAGTTATTAATAGTAATCAATTACGGGG
TCATTAGTTCATAGCCCATATATGGAGTTCCGCGTTACATAACTTACGGTAAATGGCCCGCCTGGCTGAC
CGCCCAACGACCCCCGCCCATTGACGTCAATAATGACGTATGTTCCCATAGTAACGCCAATAGGGACTTT
CCATTGACGTCAATGGGTGGAGTATTTACGGTAAACTGCCCACTTGGCAGTACATCAAGTGTATCATATG
CCAAGTCCGCCCCCTATTGACGTCAATGACGGTAAATGGCCCGCCTGGCATTATGCCCAGTACATGACCT
TACGGGACTTTCCTACTTGGCAGTACATCTACGTATTAGTCATCGCTATTACCATGGTGATGCGGTTTTG
GCAGTACACCAATGGGCGTGGATAGCGGTTTGACTCACGGGGATTTCCAAGTCTCCACCCCATTGACGTC
AATGGGAGTTTGTTTTGGCACCAAAATCAACGGGACTTTCCAAAATGTCGTAATAACCCCGCCCCGTTGA
CGCAAATGGGCGGTAGGCGTGTACGGTGGGAGGTCTATATAAGCAGAGCTCGTTTAGTGAACCGTCAGAT
CCTCACTCTCTTCCGCATCGCTGTCTGCGAGGGCCAGCTGTTGGGCTCGCGGTTGAGGACAAACTCTTCG
CGGTCTTTCCAGTACTCTTGGATCGGAAACCCGTCGGCCTCCGAACGGTACTCCGCCACCGAGGGACCTG
AGCGAGTCCGCATCGACCGGATCGGAAAACCTCTCGAGAAAGGCGTCTAACCAGTCACAGTCGCAAGGTA
GGCTGAGCACCGTGGCGGGCGGCAGCGGGTGGCGGTCGGGGTTGTTTCTGGCGGAGGTGCTGCTGATGAT
GTAATTAAAGTAGGCGGTCTTGAGACGGCGGATGGTCGAGGTGAGGTGTGGCAGGCTTGAGATCCAGCTG
TTGGGGTGAGTACTCCCTCTCAAAAGCGGGCATTACTTCTGCGCTAAGATTGTCAGTTTCCAAAAACGAG
GAGGATTTGATATTCACCTGGCCCGATCTGGCCATACACTTGAGTGACAATGACATCCACTTTGCCTTTC
TCTCCACAGGTGTCCACTCCCAGGTCCAAGTTTAAACTGCGGCCGCCACCATGGGACTGGGACTGCTGCT
GCCCCTGCTGCTGCTGTGGACCAGAGGCACACAGGGCAGCGAACTCGATCCTAAGGGACAGCACGTGTGC
GTGGCCAGCAGCCCTAGCGCCGAGCTGCAGTGCTGTGCCGGCTGGCGGCAGAAAGACCAGGAATGCACCA
TCCCCATCTGCGAGGGCCCTGACGCCTGCCAGAAAGACGAAGTGTGCGTGAAGCCCGGCCTGTGCAGATG
CAAGCCCGGCTTCTTCGGCGCCCACTGCAGCAGCAGATGCCCTGGCCAGTATTGGGGACCAGACTGCAGA
GAGAGCTGCCCTTGCCACCCTCACGGCCAGTGTGAACCAGCCACCGGCGCCTGTCAGTGCCAGGCCGACA
GATGGGGCGCCAGATGCGAGTTCCCTTGCGCTTGTGGACCTCACGGAAGATGCGATCCCGCCACCGGCGT
GTGCCATTGCGAGCCTGGATGGTGGAGCAGCACCTGTAGACGGCCCTGCCAGTGCAATACCGCCGCTGCT
AGATGCGAACAGGCCACTGGAGCCTGCGTGTGCAAGCCTGGGTGGTGGGGCCGCAGATGCAGCTTCCGGT
GCAACTGCCACGGCAGCCCCTGTGAACAGGACTCTGGCCGCTGCGCCTGCAGACCAGGATGGTGGGGACC
CGAGTGCCAGCAGCAGTGCGAGTGCGTGAGAGGCAGATGTAGCGCCGCCAGCGGCGAGTGTACCTGTCCC
CCTGGATTCCGGGGAGCCAGATGTGAACTGCCCTGCCCTGCCGGATCTCATGGCGTGCAGTGCGCCCATT
CTTGTGGCCGGTGCAAGCACAACGAGCCCTGCAGCCCTGATACAGGCAGCTGCGAGAGCTGCGAACCCGG
CTGGAACGGCACCCAGTGTCAGCAGCCTTGCCTGCCTGGAACCTTCGGAGAGTCCTGCGAGCAGCAGTGT
CCCCACTGTAGACACGGCGAGGCCTGCGAGCCAGATACCGGCCACTGCCAGAGATGTGACCCTGGCTGGC
TGGGCCCTAGATGCGAGGACCCTTGCCCCACCGGCACCTTTGGCGAGGACTGCGGCTCCACCTGTCCTAC
CTGTGTGCAGGGCTCCTGCGACACCGTGACCGGCGACTGTGTGTGTAGCGCCGGCTACTGGGGACCTAGC
TGCAATGCCAGCTGCCCAGCCGGCTTCCACGGCAACAACTGCAGCGTGCCCTGCGAGTGTCCTGAGGGCC
TGTGCCACCCTGTGTCCGGAAGCTGTCAGCCTGGCAGCGGCAGCAGAGATACAGGCGCGCC
Features (pLannotate 1.2.2; 19 found; start..end, strand, type, name):
    713..768     +  polyA_signal   β-globin poly(A) signal: rabbit β-globin polyadenylation signal (Gil and Proudfoot, 1987)
   1282..2963    -  rep_origin     oriP (fragment): Epstein-Barr virus oriP replication origin (Yates et al., 2000)
   3090..3194    +  promoter       AmpR promoter: bla
   3195..4055    +  CDS            AmpR: β-lactamase; bla; confers resistance to ampicillin, carbenicillin, and related antibiotics
   4226..4814    +  rep_origin     ori: high-copy-number ColE1/pMB1/pBR322/pUC origin of replication
   4997..5089    +  CDS            lacI (fragment): lac repressor; lacI; The lac repressor binds to the lac operator to inhibit transcription in E. coli. This inhibition can be relieved by adding lactose or isopropyl-β-D-thiogalactopyranoside (IPTG).
   5102..5123    +  protein_bind   CAP binding site: CAP binding activates transcription in the presence of cAMP. E. coli catabolite activator protein
   5138..5168    +  promoter       lac promoter: promoter for the E. coli lac operon
   5176..5192    +  protein_bind   lac operator: The lac repressor binds to the lac operator to inhibit transcription in E. coli. This inhibition can be relieved by adding lactose or isopropyl-β-D-thiogalactopyranoside (IPTG). lac repressor encoded by lacI
   5262..5278    +  promoter       tet promoter (fragment): E. coli promoter for tetracycline efflux protein gene
   5288..5313    -  CDS            bla(M) (fragment): β-lactamase lacking the signal sequence; bla(M); allows cytosolic expression of β-lactamase
   5487..5866    +  enhancer       CMV enhancer: human cytomegalovirus immediate early enhancer
   5868..6067    +  promoter       CMV promoter: human cytomegalovirus (CMV) immediate early promoter
   6135..6173    +  misc_feature   Ad SA (fragment): adenovirus major late transcript splice acceptor (Friedrich and Soriano, 1991)
   6206..6415    -  CDS            PTP (fragment): TERM_ADE02 - Experimental evidence at protein level: Swiss-Prot protein existence level 1. Protein covalently bound to the viral DNA that acts as a primer for viral genomic replication by DNA strand displacement. Assembles on the viral origin of replication in an initiation complex with viral polymerase, DBP, host NFIA and host POU2F1/OCT1. During initiation, the polymerase covalently couples the first dCTP with Ser- 580 of pTP. The terminal protein stimulates the template activity over 20 fold compared to protein-free templates. Neo-synthesized viral genomes are linked to two preterminal prot
   6446..6535    +  intron         chimeric intron (fragment): chimera between introns from adenovirus and immunoglobulin heavy chain genes
   6554..6600    +  CDS            IgH signal sequence (fragment): signal sequence from the mouse immunoglobulin heavy chain variable region
   6631..7893    +  CDS            SCARF1 (fragment): SREC_HUMAN - Also known as KIAA0149, SREC. Experimental evidence at protein level: Swiss-Prot protein existence level 1. Mediates the binding and degradation of acetylated low density lipoprotein (Ac-LDL). Mediates heterophilic interactions, suggesting a function as adhesion protein. Plays a role in the regulation of neurite-like outgrowth (By similarity). From Homo sapiens (Human).
   7894..553     +  CDS            Cd4 (fragment) (across the origin): CD4_RAT - Experimental evidence at protein level: Swiss-Prot protein existence level 1. Integral membrane glycoprotein that plays an essential role in the immune response and serves multiple functions in responses against both external and internal offenses. In T-cells, functions primarily as a coreceptor for MHC class II molecule:peptide complex. The antigens presented by class II peptides are derived from extracellular proteins while class I peptides are derived from cytosolic proteins. Interacts simultaneously with the T-cell receptor (TCR) and the MHC class II presented by antigen presenti
