[The description below was written by a language model from this plasmid's Addgene catalogue record and pLannotate feature annotations shown in this document.]
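Description:
SCARF-bio-His is a mammalian expression plasmid built on the pTT3 backbone, designed to produce the extracellular domain of human SCARF1 (endothelial cell scavenger receptor, also called SREC or SREC-I) as a soluble, tagged recombinant protein. It is maintained in E. coli through a high-copy ColE1/pUC-type origin and an ampicillin resistance gene. It also carries a fragment of the Epstein-Barr virus oriP, which in pTT-type vectors supports episomal retention and stronger transient expression in cells that supply EBNA1. Short lac, tet and bla fragments in the feature table appear to be cloning remnants with no stated function.

Expression is driven by the CMV immediate-early enhancer and promoter, followed by adenovirus-derived leader, splice and intron sequences that are typical of this backbone and promote efficient mRNA processing. The adenoviral PTP fragment annotated on the opposite strand most likely reflects this leader region rather than an intended coding sequence. The chemically synthesised ectodomain insert of about 1.3 kb sits between retained NotI and AscI sites. It is fused in frame at its C terminus to rat CD4 domains 3 and 4, which span the numbering origin of the circular map. According to the catalogue record, an enzymatic biotinylation sequence, a linker and a His tag follow, although these small elements are not individually annotated. A rabbit β-globin polyadenylation signal terminates the transcript. A short fragment resembling an immunoglobulin heavy-chain signal sequence is annotated upstream of the insert, but the record does not state which signal peptide directs secretion.

The tags allow purification by the His tag, oriented capture on streptavidin after biotinylation, and detection through the CD4 domains. The associated publication used such ectodomains in a human platelet receptor protein microarray to screen for extracellular receptor–ligand interactions.
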