Addgene plasmid #51826: SCARF-bio-His
Purpose: Expresses full-length Endothelial cells scavenger receptor precursor ectodomain in mammalian cells. C-terminal rat Cd4d3+4 tag, biotinylation sequence and His tag.
Depositing lab: Gavin Wright. Depositing organization: Wellcome Sanger Institute. Publication: A human platelet receptor protein microarray identifies FcepsilonR1alpha as an activating PEAR1 ligand. Sun Y, Vandenbriele C, Kauskot A, Verhamme P, Hoylaerts MF, Wright GJ. Mol Cell Proteomics. 2015 Feb 23. pii: mcp.M114.046946. 10.1074/mcp.M114.046946 PubMed 25713122.
Backbone
  Vector backbone: pTT3
  Backbone manufacturer: Yves Durocher, NRC
  Backbone size w/o insert (bp): 6618
  Total vector size (bp): 7901
  Modifications to backbone: Rat CD4 d3+4, enzymatic biotinylation sequence, linker and His tag (CD4d3+4-BioLHis).
  Vector type: Mammalian Expression
Growth in bacteria
  Bacterial resistance: Ampicillin, 100 μg/mL
  Growth temperature: 37°C
  Growth strain: Top10
  Copy number: High Copy
Gene/Insert
  Gene/Insert name: SCARF (alt name: Endothelial cells scavenger receptor precursor)
  Species: H. sapiens (human)
  Insert size (bp): 1283
  Entrez Gene: SCARF1 (a.k.a. SREC, SREC-I, SREC1)
  Promoter: CMV
  Tag / fusion protein: rat CD4 d3+4 (C terminal on backbone); enzymatic biotinylation sequence (C terminal on backbone); His tag (C terminal on backbone)
  Cloning method: Restriction Enzyme; 5′ cloning site NotI (not destroyed); 3′ cloning site AscI (not destroyed)
  Sequencing primers: 5′ CMV-fwd
Resource information
  A portion of this plasmid was derived from a plasmid made by: Insert was chemically synthesised.
Terms and licenses: Academic/Nonprofit Terms; Industry Terms: Not Available to Industry
Depositor comments: Article ref 42
How to cite: SCARF-bio-His was a gift from Gavin Wright (Addgene plasmid # 51826 ; http://n2t.net/addgene:51826 ; RRID:Addgene_51826)
