>Addgene plasmid #51826 | SCARF-bio-His | addgene partial sequence | sequence record 94659 | pMT2-F 5'-TTGCCTTTCTCTCCACAGGT-3'
CTGCGGCCGCCACCATGGGACTGGGACTGCTGCTGCCCCTGCTGCTGCTGTGGACCAGAGGCACACAGGG
CAGCGAACTCGATCCTAAGGGACAGCACGTGTGCGTGGCCAGCAGCCCTAGCGCCGAGCTGCAGTGCTGT
GCCGGCTGGCGGCAGAAAGACCAGGAATGCACCATCCCCATCTGCGAGGGCCCTGACGCCTGCCAGAAAG
ACGAAGTGTGCGTGAAGCCCGGCCTGTGCAGATGCAAGCCCGGCTTCTTCGGCGCCCACTGCAGCAGCAG
ATGCCCTGGCCAGTATTGGGGACCAGACTGCAGAGAGAGCTGCCCTTGCCACCCTCACGGCCAGTGTGAA
CCAGCCACCGGCGCCTGTCAGTGCCAGGCCGACAGATGGGGCGCCAGATGCGAGTTCCCTTGCGCTTGTG
GACCTCACGGAAGATGCGATCCCGCCACCGGCGTGTGCCATTGCGAGCCTGGATGGTGGAGCAGCACCTG
TAGACGGCCCTGCCAGTGCAATACCGCCGCTGCTAGATGCGAACAGGCCACTGGAGCCTGCGTGTGCAAG
CCTGGGTGGTGGGGCCGCAGATGCAGCTTCCGGTGCAACTGCCACGGCAGCCCCTGTGAACAGGACTCTG
GCCGCTGCGCCTGCAGACCA
