>Addgene plasmid #51826 | SCARF-bio-His | addgene partial sequence | sequence record 94855 | rb_glob_PA_term-R 5'-CCCATATGTCCTTCCGAGTG-3'
AATAAATTTCCTTTATTAGCCAGAGGTCGAGGTCGGGGGATCCTTAATTAATCACGTGTCTAGACTCAAT
GGTGGTGATGGTGGTGGGGGCCCAGAGGGGCCAGAGGAGGCAGGTTCCTGTCCCTGTGGTTCCACAGCAT
CTTCTGGGCGTCCAGGATGTGGTGCAGGCTGCCGGAATTCAACCCTTTGGATAAAACCTGGATCTTGGAG
TCCATCTTGACCTCTTCACCTTCACTCAGTAGACATTGCCACACCCCTGCTTCAGGGGCCTGCACTTGAA
TCACTTTCTCCTGCCTGGAGACCCTGGCCTCCTGATTCTCCTGCTTCAAGATCAGTCTCATCTTGGGTGA
GGTGGGTCCCATCACCTCACAGGTCAAAGTGTTGCTGTCGGGCTGAGTCACTTTCATCACCACCAGGTTC
ACTTCCTGATACAGTATCCCTCTGTCCAGAGTCAGGGTCAGGTTGCCAGAACCAGCAAACTGAAGGGAGA
CCTGGGGTATCTGAAGGGTGAGTGGGAGCGTTTCGGACAGCTGGAACTTGGGGTTGCTAGTAGACTTCTG
CACAGACACCTTTTGGTTCTTTAGGGAGAAGGTGATCCAGGACTGGGAAGAAGGAGCCTTCTCTGCCTTC
CATCTCAACTCTCCCTGCAGGCTTTCCTCTCCAAGGTTGAGTGGGAAGGAGAACTCCGCTGACTCCCCCT
CACTCTTATAGGCCGTGATGGAGGTCGACGGCGCGCCTGTATCTCTGCTG
